Addgene plasmid #167003: Lenti_CRISPRi_sgAR10
Purpose: Lentiviral expression of sgRNA targeted to the androgen receptor (AR) promoter for CRISPRi knockdown
Depositing lab: Gian-Paolo Dotto. Depositing organization: Universite de Lausanne (UNIL). Publication: Sustained androgen receptor signaling is a determinant of melanoma cell growth potential and tumorigenesis. Ma M, Ghosh S, Tavernari D, Katarkar A, Clocchiatti A, Mazzeo L, Samarkina A, Epiney J, Yu YR, Ho PC, Levesque MP, Ozdemir BC, Ciriello G, Dummer R, Dotto GP. J Exp Med. 2021 Feb 1;218(2). pii: 211509. doi: 10.1084/jem.20201137. PubMed 33112375.
Backbone
  Vector backbone: LentiGuide_Hygro-eGFP
  Backbone manufacturer: Addgene #99375
  Backbone size w/o insert (bp): 9524
  Vector type: Lentiviral, CRISPR
  Selectable markers: Hygromycin ; EGFP
Growth in bacteria
  Bacterial resistance: Ampicillin, 100 μg/mL
  Growth temperature: 30°C
  Growth strain: NEB Stable
  Copy number: Low Copy
Gene/Insert
  Gene/Insert name: AR Promoter sgRNA 10
  gRNA/shRNA sequence: CACCGTCTGTCTCTTAATACTTGAA
  Species: H. sapiens (human)
  Entrez Gene: AR (a.k.a. AIS, AR8, DHTR, HUMARA, HYSP1, KD, NR3C4, SBMA, SMAX1, TFM)
  Promoter: U6
  Cloning method: Ligation Independent Cloning
Terms and licenses: Academic/Nonprofit Terms; Industry Terms: Not Available to Industry
How to cite: Lenti_CRISPRi_sgAR10 was a gift from Gian-Paolo Dotto (Addgene plasmid # 167003 ; http://n2t.net/addgene:167003 ; RRID:Addgene_167003)
