[The description below was written by a language model from this plasmid's Addgene catalogue record and pLannotate feature annotations shown in this document.]
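Description:
Lenti_CRISPRi_sgAR10 is a lentiviral guide RNA vector built on the LentiGuide_Hygro-eGFP backbone and designed for CRISPR interference against the human androgen receptor (AR). A human U6 RNA polymerase III promoter drives a single guide RNA whose spacer targets the AR promoter, fused to the Streptococcus pyogenes Cas9 gRNA scaffold. The plasmid carries no Cas9 or repressor coding sequence in the annotated features, so knockdown depends on a dCas9-based repressor supplied separately in the target cells.

Downstream of the guide cassette and a cPPT/CTS element, the EF-1α core promoter with its intron A drives a hygromycin phosphotransferase gene followed by EGFP. This allows transduced cells to be both drug-selected and tracked or sorted by fluorescence. How the two coding regions are linked is not annotated. A WPRE follows to enhance transcript expression.

The viral framework is third-generation in style. An RSV promoter drives a truncated HIV-1 5' LTR, followed by the Ψ packaging signal with a partial gag sequence, the RRE for Rev-dependent export, and a self-inactivating ΔU3 3' LTR. Packaging functions must therefore be supplied in trans. Outside the viral unit are an SV40 poly(A) signal and SV40 origin, an f1 origin, residual lac, T7 and T3 elements, an ampicillin resistance gene, and a ColE1/pUC-type origin. The catalogue lists the plasmid as low copy, to be maintained in a recombination-stabilising E. coli strain, as is common for LTR-containing vectors. The associated work concerns the role of androgen receptor signalling in melanoma cell growth and tumorigenesis.
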