Features (pLannotate 1.2.2; 30 found; start..end, strand, type, name):
      7..73      +  CDS            small t antigen (fragment): SV40 (simian virus 40) small t antigen
     99..310     +  promoter       EF-1α core promoter: core promoter for human elongation factor EF-1α
    311..1249    +  intron         EF-1α intron A: intron upstream of the start codon of human EF-1α
   1280..2298    +  CDS            HygR (fragment): hygromycin B phosphotransferase confers resistance to hygromycin
   2378..3094    +  CDS            EGFP: EGFP is a basic (constitutively fluorescent) green fluorescent protein published in 1996, derived from Aequorea victoria. It is reported to be a rapidly-maturing weak dimer with moderate acid sensitivity.
   3112..3700    +  misc_feature   WPRE: woodchuck hepatitis virus posttranscriptional regulatory element
   3751..3770    +  misc_feature   cPPT/CTS (fragment): central polypurine tract and central termination sequence of HIV-1
   3772..4005    +  LTR            3' LTR (ΔU3): self-inactivating 3' long terminal repeat (LTR) from HIV-1
   4083..4204    +  polyA_signal   SV40 poly(A) signal: SV40 polyadenylation signal
   4244..4379    +  rep_origin     SV40 ori: SV40 origin of replication
   4400..4418    -  promoter       T7 promoter: promoter for bacteriophage T7 RNA polymerase
   4426..4581    +  CDS            lacZα (fragment): LacZα fragment of β-galactosidase; lacZ fragment
   4586..5014    +  rep_origin     f1 ori (sequence partly withheld): f1 bacteriophage origin of replication; arrow indicates direction of (+) strand synthesis
   5067..5171    +  promoter       AmpR promoter: bla
   5172..6032    +  CDS            AmpR: β-lactamase; bla; confers resistance to ampicillin, carbenicillin, and related antibiotics
   6203..6791    +  rep_origin     ori: high-copy-number ColE1/pMB1/pBR322/pUC origin of replication
   6974..7066    +  CDS            lacI (fragment): lac repressor; lacI; The lac repressor binds to the lac operator to inhibit transcription in E. coli. This inhibition can be relieved by adding lactose or isopropyl-β-D-thiogalactopyranoside (IPTG).
   7079..7100    +  protein_bind   CAP binding site: CAP binding activates transcription in the presence of cAMP. E. coli catabolite activator protein
   7115..7145    +  promoter       lac promoter: promoter for the E. coli lac operon
   7153..7169    +  protein_bind   lac operator: The lac repressor binds to the lac operator to inhibit transcription in E. coli. This inhibition can be relieved by adding lactose or isopropyl-β-D-thiogalactopyranoside (IPTG). lac repressor encoded by lacI
   7214..7232    +  promoter       T3 promoter: promoter for bacteriophage T3 RNA polymerase
   7260..7486    +  promoter       RSV promoter: Rous sarcoma virus enhancer/promoter
   7487..7667    +  LTR            5' LTR (truncated): truncated 5' long terminal repeat (LTR) from HIV-1
   7714..7839    +  misc_feature   HIV-1 Ψ: packaging signal of human immunodeficiency virus type 1
   7823..8186    +  CDS            HIV-1 gag (fragment): gag protein from human immunodeficiency virus 1; gag
   8332..8565    +  misc_feature   RRE: The Rev response element (RRE) of HIV-1 allows for Rev-dependent mRNA export from the nucleus to the cytoplasm.
   8942..8968    +  CDS            Rev (fragment): human immunodeficiency virus 1 (HIV-1) Rev protein; rev; enhances nuclear export of unspliced and incompletely spliced viral mRNAs
   8972..9212    +  promoter       U6 promoter: RNA polymerase III promoter for human U6 snRNA
   9242..9317    +  misc_RNA       gRNA scaffold: guide RNA scaffold for the Streptococcus pyogenes CRISPR/Cas9 system
   9373..9490    +  misc_feature   cPPT/CTS: central polypurine tract and central termination sequence of HIV-1
>Addgene plasmid #167003 | Lenti_CRISPRi_sgAR10 | addgene full sequence | sequence record 331184 | Addgene NGS Result
GCAAAGATGGATAAAGTTTTAAACAGAGAGGAATCTTTGCAGCTAATGGACCTTCTAGGTCTTGAAAGGA
GTGGGAATTGGCTCCGGTGCCCGTCAGTGGGCAGAGCGCACATCGCCCACAGTCCCCGAGAAGTTGGGGG
GAGGGGTCGGCAATTGATCCGGTGCCTAGAGAAGGTGGCGCGGGGTAAACTGGGAAAGTGATGTCGTGTA
CTGGCTCCGCCTTTTTCCCGAGGGTGGGGGAGAACCGTATATAAGTGCAGTAGTCGCCGTGAACGTTCTT
TTTCGCAACGGGTTTGCCGCCAGAACACAGGTAAGTGCCGTGTGTGGTTCCCGCGGGCCTGGCCTCTTTA
CGGGTTATGGCCCTTGCGTGCCTTGAATTACTTCCACCTGGCTGCAGTACGTGATTCTTGATCCCGAGCT
TCGGGTTGGAAGTGGGTGGGAGAGTTCGAGGCCTTGCGCTTAAGGAGCCCCTTCGCCTCGTGCTTGAGTT
GAGGCCTGGCCTGGGCGCTGGGGCCGCCGCGTGCGAATCTGGTGGCACCTTCGCGCCTGTCTCGCTGCTT
TCGATAAGTCTCTAGCCATTTAAAATTTTTGATGACCTGCTGCGACGCTTTTTTTCTGGCAAGATAGTCT
TGTAAATGCGGGCCAAGATCTGCACACTGGTATTTCGGTTTTTGGGGCCGCGGGCGGCGACGGGGCCCGT
GCGTCCCAGCGCACATGTTCGGCGAGGCGGGGCCTGCGAGCGCGGCCACCGAGAATCGGACGGGGGTAGT
CTCAAGCTGGCCGGCCTGCTCTGGTGCCTGGCCTCGCGCCGCCGTGTATCGCCCCGCCCTGGGCGGCAAG
GCTGGCCCGGTCGGCACCAGTTGCGTGAGCGGAAAGATGGCCGCTTCCCGGCCCTGCTGCAGGGAGCTCA
AAATGGAGGACGCGGCGCTCGGGAGAGCGGGCGGGTGAGTCACCCACACAAAGGAAAAGGGCCTTTCCGT
CCTCAGCCGTCGCTTCATGTGACTCCACGGAGTACCGGGCGCCGTCCAGGCACCTCGATTAGTTCTCGAG
CTTTTGGAGTACGTCGTCTTTAGGTTGGGGGGAGGGGTTTTATGCGATGGAGTTTCCCCACACTGAGTGG
GTGGAGACTGAAGTTAGGCCAGCTTGGCACTTGATGTAATTCTCCTTGGAATTTGCCCTTTTTGAGTTTG
GATCTTGGTTCATTCTCAAGCCTCAGACAGTGGTTCAAAGTTTTTTTCTTCCATTTCAGGTGTCGTGACG
TACGGCCACCATGGAATTCAAAAAGCCTGAACTCACCGCTACCTCTGTCGAGAAGTTTCTGATCGAAAAG
TTTGACAGTGTATCCGACCTGATGCAGCTCTCCGAGGGCGAAGAATCTCGGGCTTTCAGCTTCGATGTGG
GAGGGCGTGGATATGTCCTGCGGGTGAATAGCTGCGCCGATGGTTTCTACAAAGATCGCTATGTTTATCG
GCACTTTGCATCCGCCGCTCTCCCTATTCCCGAAGTGCTTGACATTGGGGAGTTCAGCGAGAGCCTGACC
TATTGCATCTCCCGCCGTGCACAGGGTGTCACCTTGCAAGACCTGCCTGAAACCGAACTGCCCGCTGTTC
TCCAGCCCGTCGCCGAGGCCATGGATGCCATCGCTGCCGCCGATCTTAGCCAGACCAGCGGGTTCGGCCC
ATTCGGACCTCAAGGAATCGGTCAATACACTACATGGCGCGATTTCATCTGCGCTATTGCTGATCCCCAT
GTGTATCACTGGCAAACTGTGATGGACGACACCGTCAGTGCCTCCGTCGCCCAGGCTCTCGATGAGCTGA
TGCTTTGGGCCGAGGACTGCCCCGAAGTCCGGCACCTCGTGCACGCCGATTTCGGCTCCAACAATGTCCT
GACCGACAATGGCCGCATAACAGCCGTCATTGACTGGAGCGAGGCCATGTTCGGGGATTCCCAATACGAG
GTCGCCAACATCTTCTTCTGGAGGCCCTGGTTGGCTTGTATGGAGCAGCAGACCCGCTACTTCGAGCGGA
GGCATCCCGAGCTTGCAGGATCTCCTCGGCTCCGGGCTTATATGCTCCGCATTGGTCTTGACCAACTCTA
TCAGAGCTTGGTTGACGGCAATTTCGATGATGCAGCTTGGGCTCAGGGTCGCTGCGACGCAATCGTCCGG
TCCGGAGCCGGGACTGTCGGGCGTACACAAATCGCCCGCAGAAGCGCTGCCGTCTGGACCGATGGCTGTG
TGGAAGTGCTCGCCGATAGTGGAAACAGACGCCCCAGCACTCGTCCTAGGGCAAAGGATCTGCAGTCTAG
AGGATCTGGTGCCACGAATTTCTCACTACTCAAGCAGGCCGGTGATGTCGAGGAAAACCCTGGTCCTATG
GTGAGCAAGGGCGAGGAGCTGTTCACCGGGGTGGTGCCCATCCTGGTCGAGCTGGACGGCGACGTAAACG
GCCACAAGTTCAGCGTGTCCGGCGAGGGCGAGGGCGATGCCACCTACGGCAAGCTGACCCTGAAGTTCAT
CTGCACCACCGGCAAGCTGCCCGTGCCCTGGCCCACCCTCGTGACCACCCTGACCTACGGCGTGCAGTGC
TTCAGCCGCTACCCCGACCACATGAAGCAGCACGACTTCTTCAAGTCCGCCATGCCCGAAGGCTACGTCC
AGGAGCGCACCATCTTCTTCAAGGACGACGGCAACTACAAGACCCGCGCCGAGGTGAAGTTCGAGGGCGA
CACCCTGGTGAACCGCATCGAGCTGAAGGGCATCGACTTCAAGGAGGACGGCAACATCCTGGGGCACAAG
CTGGAGTACAACTACAACAGCCACAACGTCTATATCATGGCCGACAAGCAGAAGAACGGCATCAAGGTGA
ACTTCAAGATCCGCCACAACATCGAGGACGGCAGCGTGCAGCTCGCCGACCACTACCAGCAGAACACCCC
CATCGGCGACGGCCCCGTGCTGCTGCCCGACAACCACTACCTGAGCACCCAGTCCGCCCTGAGCAAAGAC
CCCAACGAGAAGCGCGATCACATGGTCCTGCTGGAGTTCGTGACCGCCGCCGGGATCACTCTCGGCATGG
ACGAGCTGTACAAGTGACGCGTTAAGTCGACAATCAACCTCTGGATTACAAAATTTGTGAAAGATTGACT
GGTATTCTTAACTATGTTGCTCCTTTTACGCTATGTGGATACGCTGCTTTAATGCCTTTGTATCATGCTA
TTGCTTCCCGTATGGCTTTCATTTTCTCCTCCTTGTATAAATCCTGGTTGCTGTCTCTTTATGAGGAGTT
GTGGCCCGTTGTCAGGCAACGTGGCGTGGTGTGCACTGTGTTTGCTGACGCAACCCCCACTGGTTGGGGC
ATTGCCACCACCTGTCAGCTCCTTTCCGGGACTTTCGCTTTCCCCCTCCCTATTGCCACGGCGGAACTCA
TCGCCGCCTGCCTTGCCCGCTGCTGGACAGGGGCTCGGCTGTTGGGCACTGACAATTCCGTGGTGTTGTC
GGGGAAATCATCGTCCTTTCCTTGGCTGCTCGCCTGTGTTGCCACCTGGATTCTGCGCGGGACGTCCTTC
TGCTACGTCCCTTCGGCCCTCAATCCAGCGGACCTTCCTTCCCGCGGCCTGCTGCCGGCTCTGCGGCCTC
TTCCGCGTCTTCGCCTTCGCCCTCAGACGAGTCGGATCTCCCTTTGGGCCGCCTCCCCGCGTCGACTTTA
AGACCAATGACTTACAAGGCAGCTGTAGATCTTAGCCACTTTTTAAAAGAAAAGGGGGGACTGGAAGGGC
TAATTCACTCCCAACGAAGACAAGATCTGCTTTTTGCTTGTACTGGGTCTCTCTGGTTAGACCAGATCTG
AGCCTGGGAGCTCTCTGGCTAACTAGGGAACCCACTGCTTAAGCCTCAATAAAGCTTGCCTTGAGTGCTT
CAAGTAGTGTGTGCCCGTCTGTTGTGTGACTCTGGTAACTAGAGATCCCTCAGACCCTTTTAGTCAGTGT
GGAAAATCTCTAGCAGTACGTATAGTAGTTCATGTCATCTTATTATTCAGTATTTATAACTTGCAAAGAA
ATGAATATCAGAGAGTGAGAGGAACTTGTTTATTGCAGCTTATAATGGTTACAAATAAAGCAATAGCATC
ACAAATTTCACAAATAAAGCATTTTTTTCACTGCATTCTAGTTGTGGTTTGTCCAAACTCATCAATGTAT
CTTATCATGTCTGGCTCTAGCTATCCCGCCCCTAACTCCGCCCATCCCGCCCCTAACTCCGCCCAGTTCC
GCCCATTCTCCGCCCCATGGCTGACTAATTTTTTTTATTTATGCAGAGGCCGAGGCCGCCTCGGCCTCTG
AGCTATTCCAGAAGTAGTGAGGAGGCTTTTTTGGAGGCCTAGGGACGTACCCAATTCGCCCTATAGTGAG
TCGTATTACGCGCGCTCACTGGCCGTCGTTTTACAACGTCGTGACTGGGAAAACCCTGGCGTTACCCAAC
TTAATCGCCTTGCAGCACATCCCCCTTTCGCCAGCTGGCGTAATAGCGAAGAGGCCCGCACCGATCGCCC
TTCCCAACAGTTGCGCAGCCTGAATGGCGAATGGG
[124 nt withheld, positions 4586-4709]
C
[91 nt withheld, positions 4711-4801]
A
[49 nt withheld, positions 4803-4851]
CCTTTGACGTTGGAGTCCACGTTCTTT
[37 nt withheld, positions 4879-4915]
ACCCTATCTCGGTCTATTCTTTTGATTTATAAGGGATTTTGCCGATTTCGGCCTATTGGTTAAAAAATGA
GCTGATTTAACAAAAATTTAACGCGAATTTTAACAAAATATTAACGCTTACAATTTAGGTGGCACTTTTC
GGGGAAATGTGCGCGGAACCCCTATTTGTTTATTTTTCTAAATACATTCAAATATGTATCCGCTCATGAG
ACAATAACCCTGATAAATGCTTCAATAATATTGAAAAAGGAAGAGTATGAGTATTCAACATTTCCGTGTC
GCCCTTATTCCCTTTTTTGCGGCATTTTGCCTTCCTGTTTTTGCTCACCCAGAAACGCTGGTGAAAGTAA
AAGATGCTGAAGATCAGTTGGGTGCACGAGTGGGTTACATCGAACTGGATCTCAACAGCGGTAAGATCCT
TGAGAGTTTTCGCCCCGAAGAACGTTTTCCAATGATGAGCACTTTTAAAGTTCTGCTATGTGGCGCGGTA
TTATCCCGTATTGACGCCGGGCAAGAGCAACTCGGTCGCCGCATACACTATTCTCAGAATGACTTGGTTG
AGTACTCACCAGTCACAGAAAAGCATCTTACGGATGGCATGACAGTAAGAGAATTATGCAGTGCTGCCAT
AACCATGAGTGATAACACTGCGGCCAACTTACTTCTGACAACGATCGGAGGACCGAAGGAGCTAACCGCT
TTTTTGCACAACATGGGGGATCATGTAACTCGCCTTGATCGTTGGGAACCGGAGCTGAATGAAGCCATAC
CAAACGACGAGCGTGACACCACGATGCCTGTAGCAATGGCAACAACGTTGCGCAAACTATTAACTGGCGA
ACTACTTACTCTAGCTTCCCGGCAACAATTAATAGACTGGATGGAGGCGGATAAAGTTGCAGGACCACTT
CTGCGCTCGGCCCTTCCGGCTGGCTGGTTTATTGCTGATAAATCTGGAGCCGGTGAGCGTGGGTCTCGCG
GTATCATTGCAGCACTGGGGCCAGATGGTAAGCCCTCCCGTATCGTAGTTATCTACACGACGGGGAGTCA
GGCAACTATGGATGAACGAAATAGACAGATCGCTGAGATAGGTGCCTCACTGATTAAGCATTGGTAACTG
TCAGACCAAGTTTACTCATATATACTTTAGATTGATTTAAAACTTCATTTTTAATTTAAAAGGATCTAGG
TGAAGATCCTTTTTGATAATCTCATGACCAAAATCCCTTAACGTGAGTTTTCGTTCCACTGAGCGTCAGA
CCCCGTAGAAAAGATCAAAGGATCTTCTTGAGATCCTTTTTTTCTGCGCGTAATCTGCTGCTTGCAAACA
AAAAAACCACCGCTACCAGCGGTGGTTTGTTTGCCGGATCAAGAGCTACCAACTCTTTTTCCGAAGGTAA
CTGGCTTCAGCAGAGCGCAGATACCAAATACTGTTCTTCTAGTGTAGCCGTAGTTAGGCCACCACTTCAA
GAACTCTGTAGCACCGCCTACATACCTCGCTCTGCTAATCCTGTTACCAGTGGCTGCTGCCAGTGGCGAT
AAGTCGTGTCTTACCGGGTTGGACTCAAGACGATAGTTACCGGATAAGGCGCAGCGGTCGGGCTGAACGG
GGGGTTCGTGCACACAGCCCAGCTTGGAGCGAACGACCTACACCGAACTGAGATACCTACAGCGTGAGCT
ATGAGAAAGCGCCACGCTTCCCGAAGGGAGAAAGGCGGACAGGTATCCGGTAAGCGGCAGGGTCGGAACA
GGAGAGCGCACGAGGGAGCTTCCAGGGGGAAACGCCTGGTATCTTTATAGTCCTGTCGGGTTTCGCCACC
TCTGACTTGAGCGTCGATTTTTGTGATGCTCGTCAGGGGGGCGGAGCCTATGGAAAAACGCCAGCAACGC
GGCCTTTTTACGGTTCCTGGCCTTTTGCTGGCCTTTTGCTCACATGTTCTTTCCTGCGTTATCCCCTGAT
TCTGTGGATAACCGTATTACCGCCTTTGAGTGAGCTGATACCGCTCGCCGCAGCCGAACGACCGAGCGCA
GCGAGTCAGTGAGCGAGGAAGCGGAAGAGCGCCCAATACGCAAACCGCCTCTCCCCGCGCGTTGGCCGAT
TCATTAATGCAGCTGGCACGACAGGTTTCCCGACTGGAAAGCGGGCAGTGAGCGCAACGCAATTAATGTG
AGTTAGCTCACTCATTAGGCACCCCAGGCTTTACACTTTATGCTTCCGGCTCGTATGTTGTGTGGAATTG
TGAGCGGATAACAATTTCACACAGGAAACAGCTATGACCATGATTACGCCAAGCGCGCAATTAACCCTCA
CTAAAGGGAACAAAAGCTGGAGCTGCAAGCTTAATGTAGTCTTATGCAATACTCTTGTAGTCTTGCAACA
TGGTAACGATGAGTTAGCAACATGCCTTACAAGGAGAGAAAAAGCACCGTGCATGCCGATTGGTGGAAGT
AAGGTGGTACGATCGTGCCTTATTAGGAAGGCAACAGACGGGTCTGACATGGATTGGACGAACCACTGAA
TTGCCGCATTGCAGAGATATTGTATTTAAGTGCCTAGCTCGATACATAAACGGGTCTCTCTGGTTAGACC
AGATCTGAGCCTGGGAGCTCTCTGGCTAACTAGGGAACCCACTGCTTAAGCCTCAATAAAGCTTGCCTTG
AGTGCTTCAAGTAGTGTGTGCCCGTCTGTTGTGTGACTCTGGTAACTAGAGATCCCTCAGACCCTTTTAG
TCAGTGTGGAAAATCTCTAGCAGTGGCGCCCGAACAGGGACTTGAAAGCGAAAGGGAAACCAGAGGAGCT
CTCTCGACGCAGGACTCGGCTTGCTGAAGCGCGCACGGCAAGAGGCGAGGGGCGGCGACTGGTGAGTACG
CCAAAAATTTTGACTAGCGGAGGCTAGAAGGAGAGAGATGGGTGCGAGAGCGTCAGTATTAAGCGGGGGA
GAATTAGATCGCGATGGGAAAAAATTCGGTTAAGGCCAGGGGGAAAGAAAAAATATAAATTAAAACATAT
AGTATGGGCAAGCAGGGAGCTAGAACGATTCGCAGTTAATCCTGGCCTGTTAGAAACATCAGAAGGCTGT
AGACAAATACTGGGACAGCTACAACCATCCCTTCAGACAGGATCAGAAGAACTTAGATCATTATATAATA
CAGTAGCAACCCTCTATTGTGTGCATCAAAGGATAGAGATAAAAGACACCAAGGAAGCTTTAGACAAGAT
AGAGGAAGAGCAAAACAAAAGTAAGACCACCGCACAGCAAGCGGCCGCTGATCTTCAGACCTGGAGGAGG
AGATATGAGGGACAATTGGAGAAGTGAATTATATAAATATAAAGTAGTAAAAATTGAACCATTAGGAGTA
GCACCCACCAAGGCAAAGAGAAGAGTGGTGCAGAGAGAAAAAAGAGCAGTGGGAATAGGAGCTTTGTTCC
TTGGGTTCTTGGGAGCAGCAGGAAGCACTATGGGCGCAGCGTCAATGACGCTGACGGTACAGGCCAGACA
ATTATTGTCTGGTATAGTGCAGCAGCAGAACAATTTGCTGAGGGCTATTGAGGCGCAACAGCATCTGTTG
CAACTCACAGTCTGGGGCATCAAGCAGCTCCAGGCAAGAATCCTGGCTGTGGAAAGATACCTAAAGGATC
AACAGCTCCTGGGGATTTGGGGTTGCTCTGGAAAACTCATTTGCACCACTGCTGTGCCTTGGAATGCTAG
TTGGAGTAATAAATCTCTGGAACAGATTTGGAATCACACGACCTGGATGGAGTGGGACAGAGAAATTAAC
AATTACACAAGCTTAATACACTCCTTAATTGAAGAATCGCAAAACCAGCAAGAAAAGAATGAACAAGAAT
TATTGGAATTAGATAAATGGGCAAGTTTGTGGAATTGGTTTAACATAACAAATTGGCTGTGGTATATAAA
ATTATTCATAATGATAGTAGGAGGCTTGGTAGGTTTAAGAATAGTTTTTGCTGTACTTTCTATAGTGAAT
AGAGTTAGGCAGGGATATTCACCATTATCGTTTCAGACCCACCTCCCAACCCCGAGGGGACCCAGAGAGG
GCCTATTTCCCATGATTCCTTCATATTTGCATATACGATACAAGGCTGTTAGAGAGATAATTAGAATTAA
TTTGACTGTAAACACAAAGATATTAGTACAAAATACGTGACGTAGAAAGTAATAATTTCTTGGGTAGTTT
GCAGTTTTAAAATTATGTTTTAAAATGGACTATCATATGCTTACCGTAACTTGAAAGTATTTCGATTTCT
TGGCTTTATATATCTTGTGGAAAGGACGAAACACCGTCTGTCTCTTAATACTTGAAGTTTTAGAGCTAGA
AATAGCAAGTTAAAATAAGGCTAGTCCGTTATCAACTTGAAAAAGTGGCACCGAGTCGGTGCTTTTTTAA
GCTTGGCGTAACTAGATCTTGAGACAAATGGCAGTATTCATCCACAATTTTAAAAGAAAAGGGGGGATTG
GGGGGTACAGTGCAGGGGAAAGAATAGTAGACATAATAGCAACAGACATACAAACTAAAGAATTACAAAA
ACAAATTACAAAAATTCAAAATTTTCGGGTTTATTACAGGGACAGCAGAGATCCACTTTGGCGCCGGCTC
GAGGGGGCCCGGGT
